Addgene plasmid #180714: pMYT061
Purpose: Spacer cassette with ConL2 and ConR3 connectors to be used in the Dueber YTK and Ellis MYT systems
Depositing lab: Tom Ellis. Depositing organization: Imperial College London. Publication: A Multiplex MoClo Toolkit for Extensive and Flexible Engineering of Saccharomyces cerevisiae. Shaw WM, Khalil AS, Ellis T. ACS Synth Biol. 2023 Nov 6. doi: 10.1021/acssynbio.3c00423. PubMed 37930278.
Backbone
  Vector backbone: pYTK095
  Backbone manufacturer: John Dueber
  Vector type: Synthetic Biology
Growth in bacteria
  Bacterial resistance: Ampicillin, 100 μg/mL
  Growth temperature: 37°C
  Growth strain: DH5alpha
  Copy number: High Copy
Gene/Insert
  Gene/Insert name: 2/3 Spacer Cassette
  Species: Synthetic
  Cloning method: Restriction Enzyme; 5′ cloning site Unknown (unknown if destroyed)
Terms and licenses: Academic/Nonprofit Terms; Industry Terms: Not Available to Industry
How to cite: pMYT061 was a gift from Tom Ellis (Addgene plasmid # 180714 ; http://n2t.net/addgene:180714 ; RRID:Addgene_180714)
