[The description below was written by a language model from this plasmid's Addgene catalogue record and pLannotate feature annotations shown in this document.]
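Description:
pMYT061 is a small synthetic-biology plasmid (about 2.3 kb in the sequenced record) built on the pYTK095 backbone from the yeast MoClo toolkit (YTK). It belongs to the multiplex extension of that toolkit (MYT) for engineering Saccharomyces cerevisiae. It is a bacterial propagation vector only. The annotated features are a high-copy ColE1/pUC-type origin of replication and an ampicillin resistance cassette, in which the bla promoter drives β-lactamase. No yeast origin, yeast selectable marker or integration homology is annotated, which is consistent with a cassette-level storage plasmid maintained in E. coli rather than one meant to be used in yeast by itself.

The payload is a synthetic "2/3 spacer cassette", a placeholder unit flanked by the ConL2 and ConR3 assembly connectors. In the YTK/MYT hierarchical Golden Gate scheme, each transcription-unit cassette carries a left and a right connector that set its position when several cassettes are joined into a multigene plasmid. A spacer with ConL2 on the left and ConR3 on the right occupies the slot between the cassette ending in ConR2 and the one starting with ConL3. This lets an assembly close correctly when no functional gene is wanted at that position, so fewer transcription units can be assembled without redesigning the connectors on the remaining parts. The automated feature table does not annotate the spacer or the connector sequences, which presumably lie in the unannotated region of roughly the first 590 bases. The record also does not give the spacer's composition, its length or the cloning sites used to build it.
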