Features (pLannotate 1.2.2; 3 found; start..end, strand, type, name):
    588..1176    -  rep_origin     ori: high-copy-number ColE1/pMB1/pBR322/pUC origin of replication
   1279..1383    +  promoter       AmpR promoter: bla
   1384..2244    +  CDS            AmpR: β-lactamase; bla; confers resistance to ampicillin, carbenicillin, and related antibiotics
>Addgene plasmid #180714 | pMYT061 | addgene full sequence | sequence record 369705 | Addgene NGS Result
ATTTAAAAGGATCTAGGTGAAGATCCTTTTTGATAATCGCGGCCGCGTACTGGGTTCGAGTTCCCTGATC
CGTATGTCGAATGGCTACCAGGCTGACGACGATGATATGAGCGTGCATCGGCATCTTGCGGTGTTGATTA
GCTGCCACTGGTGGCTGTCCTACATCAGCCTCATGTGGTCTAGGTCTGCGCCATTCGGTCCAGGTTATGA
GCTGCAGCATGACTAGTACTGCGTCTCAGAACTCCAGCTTCTTTGCACCGCCTTGGTCGACTCAGGTCCG
ACCCCATCTGAGACGGCATTCTAGACGATGAATTCGAGCTGGGAGATTGTGTCTGGCGGCTCACGTCTTA
TTTGGGCAAAGGAGTCAGCGGATCACCGTACTATGTGTGAGTGCTCCTATCGCGCTTGCTCCTGTGAGAT
ACGATGTGGCCGTGTCTGACCGTGGTGCGTCATCTATTCACTCACTTGGCTGCGATTTATGCGGCCGCAC
GGTTATCCACAGAATCAGGGGATAACGCAGGAAAGAACATGTGAGCAAAAGGCCAGCAAAAGGCCAGGAA
CCGTAAAAAGGCCGCGTTGCTGGCGTTTTTCCATAGGCTCCGCCCCCCTGACGAGCATCACAAAAATCGA
CGCTCAAGTCAGAGGTGGCGAAACCCGACAGGACTATAAAGATACCAGGCGTTTCCCCCTGGAAGCTCCC
TCGTGCGCTCTCCTGTTCCGACCCTGCCGCTTACCGGATACCTGTCCGCCTTTCTCCCTTCGGGAAGCGT
GGCGCTTTCTCATAGCTCACGCTGTAGGTATCTCAGTTCGGTGTAGGTCGTTCGCTCCAAGCTGGGCTGT
GTGCACGAACCCCCCGTTCAGCCCGACCGCTGCGCCTTATCCGGTAACTATCGTCTTGAGTCCAACCCGG
TAAGACACGACTTATCGCCACTGGCAGCAGCCACTGGTAACAGGATTAGCAGAGCGAGGTATGTAGGCGG
TGCTACAGAGTTCTTGAAGTGGTGGCCTAACTACGGCTACACTAGAAGAACAGTATTTGGTATCTGCGCT
CTGCTGAAGCCAGTTACCTTCGGAAAAAGAGTTGGTAGCTCTTGATCCGGCAAACAAACCACCGCTGGTA
GCGGTGGTTTTTTTGTTTGCAAGCAGCAGATTACGCGCAGAAAAAAAGGATCTCAAGAAGATCCTTTGAT
CTTTTCTACGGGGTCTGACGCTCAGTGGAACGAAAACTCACGTTAAGGGATTTTGGTCATGACAGGTGGC
ACTTTTCGGGGAAATGTGCGCGGAACCCCTATTTGTTTATTTTTCTAAATACATTCAAATATGTATCCGC
TCATGAGACAATAACCCTGATAAATGCTTCAATAATATTGAAAAAGGAAGAGTATGAGTATTCAACATTT
CCGTGTCGCCCTTATTCCCTTTTTTGCGGCATTTTGCCTTCCTGTTTTTGCTCACCCAGAAACGCTGGTG
AAAGTAAAAGATGCTGAAGATCAGTTGGGTGCACGAGTGGGTTACATCGAACTGGATCTCAACAGCGGTA
AGATCCTTGAGAGTTTTCGCCCCGAAGAACGTTTTCCAATGATGAGCACTTTTAAAGTTCTGCTATGTGG
CGCGGTATTATCCCGTATTGACGCCGGGCAAGAGCAACTCGGTCGCCGCATACACTATTCTCAGAATGAC
TTGGTTGAGTACTCACCAGTCACAGAAAAGCATCTTACGGATGGCATGACAGTAAGAGAATTATGCAGTG
CTGCCATAACCATGAGTGATAACACTGCGGCCAACTTACTTCTGACAACGATCGGAGGACCGAAGGAGCT
AACCGCTTTTTTGCACAACATGGGGGATCATGTAACTCGCCTTGATCGTTGGGAACCGGAGCTGAATGAA
GCCATACCAAACGACGAGCGTGACACCACGATGCCTGTAGCAATGGCAACAACGTTGCGCAAACTATTAA
CTGGCGAACTACTTACTCTAGCTTCCCGGCAACAATTAATAGACTGGATGGAGGCGGATAAAGTTGCAGG
ACCACTTCTGCGCTCGGCCCTTCCGGCTGGCTGGTTTATTGCTGATAAATCTGGAGCCGGTGAGCGTGGG
TCCCGCGGTATCATTGCAGCACTGGGGCCAGATGGTAAGCCCTCCCGTATCGTAGTTATCTACACGACGG
GGAGTCAGGCAACTATGGATGAACGAAATAGACAGATCGCTGAGATAGGTGCCTCACTGATTAAGCATTG
GTAACTGTCAGACCAAGTTTACTCATATATACTTTAGATTGATTTAAAACTTCATTTTTA
